>Addgene plasmid #148928 | pAc5.1B-HA-DmGIGYF-dsRNAres_AH | depositor full sequence | sequence record 291376 | Full Sequence
CTTCAAGGAATTAATTCTATATTCTAAAAACACAAATGATACTTCTAAAAAAAATCATGAATGGCATCAA
CTCTGAATCAAATCTTTGCAGATGCACCTACTTCTCATTTCCACTGTCACATCATTTTTCCAGATCTCGC
TGCCTGTTATGTGGCCCACAAACCAAGACACGTTTTATGGCCATTAAAGCTGGCTGATCGTCGCCAAACA
CCAAATACATATCAATATGTACATTCGAGAAAGAAGCGATCAAAGAAGCGTCTTCGGGCGAGTAGGAGAA
TGCGGAGGAGAAGGAGAACGAGCTGATCTAGTATCTCTCCACAATCCAATGCCAACTGACCAACTGGCCA
TATTCGGAGCAATTTGAAGCCAATTTCCATCGCCTGGCGATCGCTCCATTCTTGGCTATATGTTTTTCAC
CGTTCCCGGGGCCATTTTCAAAGACTCGTCGGTAAGATAAGATTGTGTCACTCGCTGTCTCTCTTCATTT
GTCGAAGAATGCTGAGGAATTTCGCGATGACGTCGGCGAGTATTTTGAAGAATGAGAATAATTTGTATTT
ATACGAAAATCAGTTAGTGGAATTTTCTACAAAAACATGTTATCTATAGATAATTTTGTTGCAAAATATG
TTGACTATGACAAAGATTGTATGTATATACCTTTAATGTATTCTCATTTTCTTATGTATTTATAATGGCA
ATGATGATACTGATGATATTTTAAGATGATGCCAGACCACAGGCTGATTTCTGCGTCTTTTGCCGAACGC
AGTGCATGTGCGGTTGTTGTTTTTTGGAATAGTTTCAATTTTCGGACTGTCCGCTTTGATTTCAGTTTCT
TGGCTTATTCAAAAAGCAAAGTAAAGCCAAAAAAGCGAGATGGCAATACCAAATGCGGCAAAACGGTAGT
GGAAGGAAAGGGGTGCGGGGCAGCGGAAGGAAGGGTGGGGCGGGGCGTGGCGGGGTCTGTGGCTGGGCGC
GACGTCACCGACGTTGGAGCCACTCCTTTGACCATGTGTGCGTGTGTGTATTATTCGTGTCTCGCCACTC
GCCGGTTGTTTTTTTCTTTTTATCTCGCTCTCTCTAGCGCCATCTCGTACGCATGCTCAACGCACCGCAT
GTTGCCGTGTCCTTTATGCGTCATTTTGGCTCGAAATAGGCAATTATTTAAACAAAGATTAGTCAACGAA
AACGCTAAAATAAATAAGTCTACAATATGGTTACTTATTGCCATGTGTGTGCAGCCAACGATAGCAACAA
AAGCAACAACACAGTGGCTTTCCCTCTTTCACTTTTTGTTTGCAAGCGCGTGCGAGCAAGACGGCACGAC
CGGCAAACGCAATTACGCTGACAAAGAGCAGACGAAGTTTTGGCCGAAAAACATCAAGGCGCCTGATACG
AATGCATTTGCAATAACAATTGCGATATTTAATATTGTTTATGAAGCTGTTTGACTTCAAAACACACAAA
AAAAAAAATAAAACAAATTATTTGAAAGAGAATTAGGAATCGGACAGCTTATCGTTACGGGCTAACAGCA
CACCGAGACGAAATAGCTTACCTGACGTCACAGCCTCTGGAAGAACTGCCGCCAAGCAGAGAGAGAGAGA
AAAAGAGGGAGAGCAGCTTAGACCGCATGTGCTTGTGTGTGAGGCGTCTCTCTCTTCGTCTCCTGTTTGC
GCAAACGCATAGACTGCACTGAGAAAATCGATTACCTATTTTTTATGAATGAATATTTGCACTATTACTA
TTCAAAACTATTAAGATAGCAATCACATTCAATAGCCAAATACTATACCACCTGAGCGATGCAACGAAAT
GATCAATTTGAGCAAAAATGCTGCATATTTAGGACGGCATCATTATAGAAATGCTTCTTGCTGTGTACTT
TTCTCTCGTCTGGCAGCTGTTTCGCCGTTATTGTTAAAACCGGCTTAAGTTAGGTGTGTTTTCTACGACT
AGTGATGCCCCTACTAGAAGATGTGTGTTGCACAAATGTCCCTGAATAACCAATTTGAAGTGCAGATAGC
AGTAAACGTAAGCTAATATGAATATTATTTAACTGTAATGTTTTAATATCGCTGGACATTACTAATAAAC
CCACTATAAACACATGTACATATGTATGTTTTGGCATACAATGAGTAGTTGGGGAAAAAATGTGTAAAAG
CACCGTGACCATCACAGCATAAAGATAACCAGCTGAAGTATCGAATATGAGTAACCCCCAAATTGAATCA
CATGCCGCAACTGATAGGACCCATGGAAGTACACTCTTCATGGCGATATACAAGACACACACAAGCACGA
ACACCCAGTTGCGGAGGAAATTCTCCGTAAATGAAAACCCAATCGGCGAACAATTCATACCCATATATGG
TAAAAGTTTTGAACGCGACTTGAGAGCGGAGAGCATTGCGGCTGATAAGGTTTTAGCGCTAAGCGGGCTT
TATAAAACGGGCTGCGGGACCAGTTTTCATATCACTACCGTTTGAGTTCTTGTGCTGTGTGGATACTCCT
CCCGACACAAAGCCGCTCCATCAGCCAGCAGTCGTCTAATCCAGAGACCCCGGATCGGGGTACCAACATG
GCTTACCCATACGATGTTCCAGATTACGCTCCTCCTCCAAGCTTGAATTCTATGACTGACTCCATGAAGT
TCGGACCTGAGTGGCTGCGAAACATGAGCGCAGAACCCTCCGGTAGCCCATCCACGTATAATGTGGGAAA
CGCGGCCCAGAATAACAGCATAGGCGGACATAATCTCGGCAATAATACTGCAGCGTCGGCATCGCGAAAC
CTCTTCCCCGAGTATCGCTATGGTCGGGAAGAGATGCTCAGTCTCTTTGACCGTAATTGTCTGCTCCCAC
AAATTTTGCCTTCCTTTAAGAAACTGTTTGTCGAGAAAGTCCAATGTCCGCTGGCGCTCACCCCTAGTAG
CGAAGAAGATATTAATCAGAATTCCCTCGGAAACAATAGCCGCCCAGCATGGCTCCAAAGGTCCCCGTCG
GGTTTCGGATCCGCTAGTCGCGGAAGCGGTCGTGGCGGTACAGTGGATCGTGGTCGCATGAGGGGCAAGT
CCGCGTACCACCCAATTTATCAGCGTCCTTCGGGCCTGTACGACGAGAGTCTCTCCGTGATCAGTAAAGC
TGAGCGGACTTGGTCCGATCGTAATGGCACAGGCGACAGTGCTGCTACAACTACTAGTACGTCGGGTAGT
GGAGCGTTGGACTGGAACGGTACGCCTAGTAGCTCGCCACGGAAGGACTACTCCAACAACCACCGTAATC
TGGAGAATTGGCGTCGGACTCGAAATGAGGACGGCAGTGGCGACGGCCCGTCGAGTTCCGGCTCGATGAG
TGGCCCTGATATTGCTGGTTGGCGGAGCGGTGTCGTCGGTGGAAGTACAAACGCAGGTTTTGGTACCAAT
AGCCATCGGTGGGGAAGATCTACAAGCTGGCGTGATGAAGATCCTAGCGTCGACAATGCAGCTAGTTTAC
AACGCTCAATTTCAACAGTTGCGACTTTAAGTACAGATCGGACTGGAAACAATAAAGGATCTGGAATCGG
AGCTGCAGAGGGAGTAGGGAGCATATCGCACCCACGGTTGTCGAGTTCTAAAATATCTCAATTATGGACT
GTTAATAATGCAGCCGGTGTTGATGCCGACGAAAATCTACCCGAATGGGCAATTGAAAATCCATCGAAAT
TGGGTGGCAGTTTTGATGCTAGTGGAGCCTTTCATGGAGATACTGATCTAAAACCTATCAAAAGTTCGCA
TAATACTTTAAAAACCAAAAGCTTAGACTCCTATGACGATGTAAAAAGACCGAAAAGTAAAGACCTGTCT
GATCCAGATAGTGGAAACGATATAACTCCAGAAACCTCATTAACGAAAGATACCAATACAACAGCTGTGC
AAGAAGAAGTTGAAAGCAGTTTATCTCCAATAAGCTCTACAACGACAAAGGAAGTGATCCATGGAGATAT
TTCAGATCGGATTAAAGAGGTCGCCGATGAAGTAGAAAAACTTATAATGGATGATGATCATAAAATCTCT
TCGAATCAAAGCCAACATCAAAATCATGACGGGTTTACAGCTGCACTTCCAAGAATGGCAGACATTGAGA
TAAACGTAAAACCGAGTGTTACAGCAGTGCATCGGCAAGCACCTTCCACCATGCCTATACAAATTACCCC
TACAATTACAGATGTCGCTCCACCATCCCATGCAGTTGTGTCGTTTTCGGATCATGAGACAATGCAACAC
CATAACATGCACCACCTGCCACAATTTCCAATGATTCCTACACCGCATATCATCACTCCAAATCTAAACG
AATTGTGGTTTTACCGGGATCCGCAGGCAAATGTTCAGGGGCCATTTAGTGCCGTTGAGATGACGGAATG
GTATCGCGCTGGCTACTTTAATGAGAACCTGTTTGTACGCCGGTACTCTGATAATAGGTTTAGACCGCTG
GGAGAGCTTATAAAATTTTGTCATGGTAACATGCCATTTACGCACAGTCACCTACTTCCATCTCCGATAG
AACTAGAGAACATTCCTGTTGGTCAAATACCAGCCCCTCTAACGGCGTCACTTTCAATTACACCCCATAA
GCCATCACCGATTCCTATCGCACTTTCTGTTGTTGAACAGCAGTTGCAGCAACAAAGAGATGAGCAACTA
AAGGCAAATGTTACAGCAACAGCTGAAGCTCTACGTGCTGCAATAAAAGGAAGTTTTGGCGGAAATAGCA
TTGGTAATACGTCTCATTTGCTTACAATGCGGTTTCAAATGCTACAGGATCAGTACATACAGCACCAGGA
ATACCAAATACTAGCTGAGCTATCCAAAAATGAATGCTTTCAACGTCTTTCGGCTGTCGAGCAAGAAACA
GTTGTTCGTCGGAAAGTTCAATTGCTGGGTCTTCCTGAGTATTTGATCAGCTTAAACGGATTAAGCAATT
CTTTGTCCGTACTGAACCCCGTTGCCGGTAGACAGTTGTACAGGGCAGTGGTTGAGCACGCCAAGAAGGA
TCAACAACATATTTTTGCAAACACCGAGCAACAACGTTCAGTGGGAAATTTACTGGATGCTAATAATTTC
ATTCTAAATGCCCAAATAATGATTCAGCAATCGCAGCAAGAGGTAGGTCCCTTGGTATCATCCGTGGATT
GTATTATGCAAGGTGGAACTGCAGCTGACCTAAATAAGCCGAATGAAATACCGAGGAATGAGTTAGACTT
AATTAATGAATATAACTTACGGATGCTGTTGCGTGGCCAACCAACAAGTACTCAACAGCAACCACCTGCG
CTGACGAACTCAGCTACCGAAAATCTCCCTGGAGTTGATTTTTTAACTGAAACACAATTGTTAGAGCGGC
AAAACTTGATGATTCCAATCTGGTTACCCCCTAATAATAATAAGCAACAAGAAACCGACCAACAGTGGGC
TGAAATGTCTAATGCGGATGCATCATTATGGGAAACGGCCAACTTAAATGAAGAGCGAAATGAAGATCAG
CAACTATTAATACAAAAGTCTTCTGAAGCGTGCTTCGCAGATACAGAAAAAGATGTCAAAATTGCCCAAT
TATTTCAAGTTCAATCAGGAAATGTTGTTAACCACACCGCATTAGAGGAATTAGATCAGTCCCCTCAAAA
TTTAAAAGGTTCACATAATCAAAAAATAGTCAAATCCCTTGTTTCCGATATTCAACAGAATCATAATGAG
GAACTAAATTCACATCAACACCAGGTAAAGCAGGCTAACAAGCAGAATCTGAATACAAAACAGAATGCGG
CACAGTCAGCCCTAAAGCCAATTAATAACGAAAATGATCGCAAACGAGAACAGACAGAAGAAAAAAAAAG
GCAAAGAGAGGAACGCAAGCGCCAGCAATTGGAAGATGATAAACGTCGGGCGTTGAATGAATCTGAAGAA
CAGACCCGCCAAATTCAAGAGGAAAAGGAAAGGCAACAGCAAATACAAGCCCAACGTCGAAAGGCATTGT
TGGGCAATGTCCATTCTCTATCAGTTCAAAATGGGATGTCAGGAACATTAGCGTCTGCACAAAGCAAGAA
GAACGACGATGCCAAAACAGCAGAACCCCAAGTATCCTCGCGCTTGCCGTCTACATCCGTAGCGCCTTGG
TCTTTTCAGTTGCAAAATTCTATGAGATCGGCGCCTGGTCTGGCAGAAATACAAAAGGCAGAACGTCGAG
AGCGTCGCGCAGACCAACAGCGACATCAAGAGCTATTAGACAAGCAATTGCGTGCCAATGCCGCAGCTGC
GGCTGAAGCCAACGATGCTTTGCTTAAATGGCAGTCAACACCAGCGTCGGCGCCCGTAATGAGTCTCGCC
GAAATTCAAGCAGAAGAGGCAAGGCGGTTGGCCAATGACCTTGTGGATCGGCAGCGTCGACGAGAACTGG
AACATCACCAACAAGCTCCTTTGTCATCAGCGGTTTTGGTTACGAGTGCAACTTCCAACATCTGGGGTAA
CGCCAATAAAGCATGGAGTTCGTCCGCTGCTCAATCACTTTCGTTAAAAACAAGTTCTGGAACTGGTCTG
TGGGACGAACCGAATCCATTAGGTTCTAATGGATCTGGAACAAGCGGTACCTCATCCGTAACTGCGGCGG
CAGTCTTGGCAGGAGGATTAAACTCAGCTAATAAATCCACTCTGCAAGCTCAAAATAAGTCGTCGGCTTT
ATTTGCATCGCCTCGAAATTTGCGCAAGAGTCAAACATTGCCAGCCCTTAGTAACCCAGAAAAGTCAAAT
AAAAATGGACCAGGTCAACGGCCAGAAAAACAAAAGTTGGCTCAAACTCGTTCAAAGGGTGCCGCTGTCT
CAATTGAAGAGAAGGATAGAGAAAGAAAATTGAATGCAAAAAGCCAGCAAAGCAGCACCGACCAAGCCAT
TAGCAAGGTTAATGAGTATGAAAACGAGTTCACTAGCTGGTGCATAAAGAGCCTAGATAATATGTCCGCC
AAAGTTGATGTACCCACGTTCGTTGCATTCTTGCAGGACTTGGAAGCGCCATATGAGGTAAAGGACTATG
TCCGAATATACCTTGGCGATGGAAAAGATTCTTTGGATTTCGCAAAGCAGTTTTTGGAGCGACGTAGCAA
ATACAAAAGCTTGCAACGTGCCCAAAAGGCACACAATGACGATATGTGCAAACCAGCTCCTGCCATTACG
CCATCTGCGAATGACTATGCCGACAGCAAGAACAAACAAAAAAAGATTAAAAAGAATAAGATGACTAAGA
TGGACGCCCGCATTCTTGGGTTTTCAGTAACTGCTGCCGAGGGTCGCATAAATGTTGGCATTCGAGACTA
CGTCGAAGGACCATAAGCGGCCGCTCGAGTCTAGAGGGCCCGCGGTTCGAAGGTAAGCCTATCCCTAACC
CTCTCCTCGGTCTCGATTCTACGCGTACCGGTCATCATCACCATCACCATTGAGTTTAAACCCGCTGATC
AGCCTCGACTGTGCCTTCTAAGGCCTGAGCTCGCTGATCAGCCTCGATCGAGGATCCAGACATGATAAGA
TACATTGATGAGTTTGGACAAACCACAACTAGAATGCAGTGAAAAAAATGCTTTATTTGTGAAATTTGTG
ATGCTATTGCTTTATTTGTAACCATTATAAGCTGCAATAAACAAGTTAACAACAACAATTGCATTCATTT
TATGTTTCAGGTTCAGGGGGAGGTGTGGGAGGTTTTTTAAAGCAAGTAAAACCTCTACAAATGTGGTATG
GCTGATTATGATCAGTCGACCGATGCCCTTGAGAGCCTTCAACCCAGTCAGCTCCTTCCGGTGGGCGCGG
GGCATGACTATCGTCGCCGCACTTATGACTGTCTTCTTTATCATGCAACTCGTAGGACAGGTGCCGGCAG
CGCTCTGGGTCATTTTCGGCGAGGACCGCTTTCGCTGGAGCGCGACGATGATCGGCCTGTCGCTTGCGGT
ATTCGGAATCTTGCACGCCCTCGCTCAAGCCTTCGTCACTGGTCCCGCCACCAAACGTTTCGGCGAGAAG
CAGGCCATTATCGCCGGCATGGCGGCCGACGCGCTGGGCTACGTCTTGCTGGCGTTCGCGACGCGAGGCT
GGATGGCCTTCCCCATTATGATTCTTCTCGCTTCCGGCGGCATCGGGATGCCCGCGTTGCAGGCCATGCT
GTCCAGGCAGGTAGATGACGACCATCAGGGACAGCTTCAAGGATCGCTCGCGGCTCTTACCAGCCAGCAA
AAGGCCAGGAACCGTAAAAAGGCCGCGTTGCTGGCGTTTTTCCATAGGCTCCGCCCCCCTGACGAGCATC
ACAAAAATCGACGCTCAAGTCAGAGGTGGCGAAACCCGACAGGACTATAAAGATACCAGGCGTTTCCCCC
TGGAAGCTCCCTCGTGCGCTCTCCTGTTCCGACCCTGCCGCTTACCGGATACCTGTCCGCCTTTCTCCCT
TCGGGAAGCGTGGCGCTTTCTCAATGCTCACGCTGTAGGTATCTCAGTTCGGTGTAGGTCGTTCGCTCCA
AGCTGGGCTGTGTGCACGAACCCCCCGTTCAGCCCGACCGCTGCGCCTTATCCGGTAACTATCGTCTTGA
GTCCAACCCGGTAAGACACGACTTATCGCCACTGGCAGCAGCCACTGGTAACAGGATTAGCAGAGCGAGG
TATGTAGGCGGTGCTACAGAGTTCTTGAAGTGGTGGCCTAACTACGGCTACACTAGAAGGACAGTATTTG
GTATCTGCGCTCTGCTGAAGCCAGTTACCTTCGGAAAAAGAGTTGGTAGCTCTTGATCCGGCAAACAAAC
CACCGCTGGTAGCGGTGGTTTTTTTGTTTGCAAGCAGCAGATTACGCGCAGAAAAAAAGGATCTCAAGAA
GATCCTTTGATCTTTTCTACGGGGTCTGACGCTCAGTGGAACGAAAACTCACGTTAAGGGATTTTGGTCA
TGAGATTATCAAAAAGGATCTTCACCTAGATCCTTTTAAATTAAAAATGAAGTTTTAAATCAATCTAAAG
TATATATGAGTAAACTTGGTCTGACAGTTACCAATGCTTAATCAGTGAGGCACCTATCTCAGCGATCTGT
CTATTTCGTTCATCCATAGTTGCCTGACTCCCCGTCGTGTAGATAACTACGATACGGGAGGGCTTACCAT
CTGGCCCCAGTGCTGCAATGATACCGCGAGACCCACGCTCACCGGCTCCAGATTTATCAGCAATAAACCA
GCCAGCCGGAAGGGCCGAGCGCAGAAGTGGTCCTGCAACTTTATCCGCCTCCATCCAGTCTATTAATTGT
TGCCGGGAAGCTAGAGTAAGTAGTTCGCCAGTTAATAGTTTGCGCAACGTTGTTGCCATTGCTGCAGGCA
TCGTGGTGTCACGCTCGTCGTTTGGTATGGCTTCATTCAGCTCCGGTTCCCAACGATCAAGGCGAGTTAC
ATGATCCCCCATGTTGTGCAAAAAAGCGGTTAGCTCCTTCGGTCCTCCGATCGTTGTCAGAAGTAAGTTG
GCCGCAGTGTTATCACTCATGGTTATGGCAGCACTGCATAATTCTCTTACTGTCATGCCATCCGTAAGAT
GCTTTTCTGTGACTGGTGAGTACTCAACCAAGTCATTCTGAGAATAGTGTATGCGGCGACCGAGTTGCTC
TTGCCCGGCGTCAACACGGGATAATACCGCGCCACATAGCAGAACTTTAAAAGTGCTCATCATTGGAAAA
CGTTCTTCGGGGCGAAAACTCTCAAGGATCTTACCGCTGTTGAGATCCAGTTCGATGTAACCCACTCGTG
CACCCAACTGATCTTCAGCATCTTTTACTTTCACCAGCGTTTCTGGGTGAGCAAAAACAGGAAGGCAAAA
TGCCGCAAAAAAGGGAATAAGGGCGACACGGAAATGTTGAATACTCATACTCTTCCTTTTTCAATATTAT
TGAAGCATTTATCAGGGTTATTGTCTCATGAGCGGATACATATTTGAATGTATTTAGAAAAATAAACAAA
TAGGGGTTCCGCGCACATTTCCCCGAAAAGTGCCACCTGACGTCTAAGAAACCATTATTATCATGACATT
AACCTATAAAAATAGGCGTATCACGAGGCCCTTTCGT
Features (pLannotate 1.2.2; 10 found; start..end, strand, type, name):
     56..2568    +  promoter       Ac5 promoter: Drosophila melanogaster actin 5C promoter
   2594..2620    +  CDS            3xHA (fragment): three tandem HA epitope tags
   2642..7363    +  CDS            Gyf: GGYF1_DROME - Experimental evidence at protein level: Swiss-Prot protein existence level 1. Key component of the 4EHP-GYF2 complex, a multiprotein complex that acts as a repressor of translation initiation (PubMed:31114929). In the 4EHP-GYF2 complex, promotes translational repression and decay of mRNA targets by recruiting and bridging the association of the 4EHP complex with decapping effector proteins, such as me31B and Patr-1, and the deadenylation CCR4-NOT complex (PubMed:31114929). Involved in regulating starvation-induced, developmental and physiological autophagy, which is critical for
   7402..7443    +  CDS            V5 tag: epitope tag from simian virus 5
   7543..7677    -  polyA_signal   SV40 poly(A) signal: SV40 polyadenylation signal
   7700..7784    -  CDS            large T antigen (fragment): large T antigen from SV40 (simian virus 40)
   7785..8255    +  CDS            TcR (fragment): tetracycline efflux protein; tet; confers resistance to tetracycline
   8299..8887    -  rep_origin     ori: high-copy-number ColE1/pMB1/pBR322/pUC origin of replication
   9058..9918    -  CDS            AmpR: β-lactamase; bla; confers resistance to ampicillin, carbenicillin, and related antibiotics
   9919..10023   -  promoter       AmpR promoter: bla
