[The description below was written by a language model from this plasmid's Addgene catalogue record and pLannotate feature annotations shown in this document.]
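Description:
pAc5.1B-HA-DmGIGYF-dsRNAres_AH is an insect-cell expression plasmid of about 10.1 kb. The catalogue lists its backbone as unknown, but the name and feature layout point to a pAc5.1-type vector. It is propagated in E. coli through a ColE1/pUC-family origin and selected with ampicillin via a β-lactamase gene under its own bla promoter. The record calls the plasmid low copy, even though the origin is annotated as a high-copy type. Short fragments annotated as a tetracycline resistance gene and SV40 large T antigen appear to be non-functional backbone remnants.

The expression cassette is driven by the Drosophila melanogaster actin 5C (Ac5) promoter, which gives strong constitutive transcription in fly cell lines, and it ends in an SV40 polyadenylation signal. Downstream of the promoter lies a short sequence annotated as a fragment of a 3xHA element, whose length fits a single N-terminal HA epitope. This is followed by the full-length Drosophila Gyf (GIGYF, CG11148) coding sequence. A V5 tag from the backbone lies after the insert, but the record does not say whether it is translated in frame or cut off by a stop codon.

GIGYF is a core component of the 4EHP-GYF2 translational repressor complex and links 4EHP to decapping and deadenylation factors. The "dsRNAres" designation indicates a version made resistant to dsRNA-mediated knockdown, although the record lists only one silent mutation relative to the reference isoform and does not describe the resistance changes. Such a construct is typically used in complementation experiments, where the tagged protein is re-expressed in cultured Drosophila cells depleted of endogenous GIGYF by RNAi.
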