Addgene plasmid #148928: pAc5.1B-HA-DmGIGYF-dsRNAres_AH
Purpose: Insect Expression of DmGIGYF1-dsRNAres
Depositing lab: Elisa Izaurralde. Depositing organization: Max Planck Institute for Developmental Biology. Publication: Direct role for the Drosophila GIGYF protein in 4EHP-mediated mRNA repression. Ruscica V, Bawankar P, Peter D, Helms S, Igreja C, Izaurralde E. Nucleic Acids Res. 2019 Jul 26;47(13):7035-7048. doi: 10.1093/nar/gkz429. PubMed 31114929.
Backbone
  Vector backbone: Unknown
  Vector type: Insect Expression
Growth in bacteria
  Bacterial resistance: Ampicillin, 100 μg/mL
  Growth temperature: 37°C
  Growth strain: DH5alpha
  Copy number: Low Copy
Gene/Insert
  Gene/Insert name: DmGIGYF1-dsRNAres
  Species: D. melanogaster (fly)
  Mutation: one silent mutation compared to the sequence given by isoform G NCBI:NM_001169356 or Uniprot.:Q7KQM6
  Entrez Gene: Gyf (a.k.a. Dmel_CG11148, CG11148, Dmel\CG11148, Q7KQM6)
  Cloning method: Unknown
Terms and licenses: Academic/Nonprofit Terms; Industry Terms: Not Available to Industry
Depositor comments: Plasmids from this collection were made available to the research community and donated after the lab closed. Please note that the sequence provided by the depositing laboratory may be theoretical/predicted or based on Sanger sequencing results. There may be discrepancies between sequencing results obtained by Addgene and the depositor sequence. If an Addgene verified sequence is not available, please contact before placing your order to request that our lab fully sequence the plasmid.
How to cite: pAc5.1B-HA-DmGIGYF-dsRNAres_AH was a gift from Elisa Izaurralde (Addgene plasmid # 148928 ; http://n2t.net/addgene:148928 ; RRID:Addgene_148928)
